>Addgene plasmid #109299 | pGC-U6-miR-128 | addgene full sequence | sequence record 212177 | Addgene NGS Result
GAACAAAAGCTGGAGCTCCACCGCGGTGGCGGCCGTGACGGAGCGTGACCGCGCGCCGAGCGCGCGCCAG
GGTCGGGCAGGAAGAGGGCCTATTTCCCATGATTCCTTCATATTTGCATATACGATACAAGGCTGTTAGA
GAGATAATTAGAATTAATTTGACTGTAAACACAAAGATATTAGTACAAAATACGTGACGTAGAAAGTAAT
AATTTCTTGGGTAGTTTGCAGTTTTAAAATTATGTTTTAAAATGGACTATCATATGCTTACCGTAACTTG
AAAGTATTTCGATTTCTTGGCTTTATATATCTTGTGGAAAGGACGAAACACCGTGCTCGCTTCGGCAGCA
CATATACTAGTCGACTAGGGATAACAGGGTAATTGTTTGAATGAGGCTTCAGTACTTTACAGAATCGTTG
CCTGCACATCTTGGAAACACTTGCTGGGATTACTTCTTCAGGTTAACCCAACAGAAGGCTCGATAATTGA
ATTCTGTCTTACTGTTAATAACTGCAGTCATGCAAGCAGCTATTTCAAAAAATCTGCTAGTTCTTAATTG
CAATACTAGTAACTAATTATTTCAACTCTTAGCATACGTATAGGATAGTATATACAGTATAATACATACA
CTATAAAAACTTGAAAGAAATGGACCAAGAAATAGTGACGTTAGCAATGACAGGTTTATAGGCCCTGACT
CTTTGATACGTAGCTGCTTTCATTCTTGGACTCTTTTGAAAAGTTTGCAGCTTCTCCTTATGTGCTTATA
TTTTACAATAATTGGCCTTCTTCCTGAGCTGTTGGATTCGGGGCCGTAGCACTGTCTGAGAGGTTTACAT
TTCTCACAGTGAACCGGTCTCTTTTTCAGCTGCTTCCTGACTTCTTTTTACTTCTTTTTGCTTTTTTGCT
TTTTTTTTCTATGCTATATTAAGATACTAATATTTGTTTATATTTTCCATTGCCTATAATTACCTTTTAA
TTTTGCATCATACTCAGAAATAAGGATTTGAATTTAAGTAACAACCTTGGCTTCATACAATTTATCCTTA
AAAATTCAAATTATCTGTTGCTTTCATTTCTTTTCCAAAGCATATTTGGATGCTTTTTTAAGATTCAATT
TGGTTTGCATCTTATCTAACAGAGTTTAACATCTTAAGCATGCCAAACTCATTACCCCGGGAAGGGCGAA
TTCAAGGGGCTACTTTAGGAGCAATTATCTTGTTTACTAAAACTGAATACCTTGCTATCTCTTTGATACA
TTTTTACAAAGCTGAATTAAAATGGTATAAATTAAATCACTTTTTTCAATTGGAAGACTAATGCGGCCTC
GACATTGATTATTGACTAGTAACCCGTGTCGGCTCCAGATCTGGCCTCCGCGCCGGGTTTTGGCGCCTCC
CGCGGGCGCCCCCCTCCTCACGGCGAGCGCTGCCACGTCAGACGAAGGGCGCAGCGAGCGTCCTGATCCT
TCCGCCCGGACGCTCAGGACAGCGGCCCGCTGCTCATAAGACTCGGCCTTAGAACCCCAGTATCAGCAGA
AGGACATTTTAGGACGGGACTTGGGTGACTCTAGGGCACTGGTTTTCTTTCCAGAGAGCGGAACAGGCGA
GGAAAAGTAGTCCCTTCTCGGCGATTCTGCGGAGGGATCTCCGTGGGGCGGTGAACGCCGATGATTATAT
AAGGACGCGCCGGGTGTGGCACAGCTAGTTCCGTCGCAGCCGGGATTTGGGTCGCGGTTCTTGTTTGTGG
ATCGCTGTGATCGTCACTTGGTGAGTAGCGGGCTGCTGGGCTGGCCGGGGCTTTCGTGGCCGCCGGGCCG
CTCGGTGGGACGGAAGCGTGTGGAGAGACCGCCAAGGGCTGTAGTCTGGGTCCGCGAGCAAGGTTGCCCT
GAACTGGGGGTTGGGGGGAGCGCAGCAAAATGGCGGCTGTTCCCGAGTCTTGAATGGAAGACGCTTGTGA
GGCGGGCTGTGAGGTCGTTGAAACAAGGTGGGGGGCATGGTGGGCGGCAAGAACCCAAGGTCTTGAGGCC
TTCGCTAATGCGGGAAAGCTCTTATTCGGGTGAGATGGGCTGGGGCACCATCTGGGGACCCTGACGTGAA
GTTTGTCACTGACTGGAGAACTCGGTTTGTCGTCTGTTGCGGGGGCGGCAGTTATGGCGGTGCCGTTGGG
CAGTGCACCCGTACCTTTGGGAGCGCGCGCCCTCGTCGTGTCGTGACGTCACCCGTTCTGTTGGCTTATA
ATGCAGGGTGGGGCCACCTGCCGGTAGGTGTGCGGTAGGCTTTTCTCCGTCGCAGGACGCAGGGTTCGGG
CCTAGGGTAGGCTCTCCTGAATCGACAGGCGCCGGACCTCTGGTGAGGGGAGGGATAAGTGAGGCGTCAG
TTTCTTTGGTCGGTTTTATGTACCTATCTTCTTAAGTAGCTGAAGCTCCGGTTTTGAACTATGCGCTCGG
GGTTGGCGAGTGTGTTTTGTGAAGTTTTTTAGGCACCTTTTGAAATGTAATCATTTGGGTCAATATGTAA
TTTTCAGTGTTAGACTAGTAAATTGTCCGCTAAATTCTGGCCGTTTTTGGCTTTTTTGTTAGACGAAGCT
TGGGCTGCAGGTCGAGCTCAAGCTTCGGATCCTGCAGTCGACGATACCGTCGACCTCGACATGGTGAGCA
AGGGCGAGGAGCTGTTCACCGGGGTGGTGCCCATCCTGGTCGAGCTGGACGGCGACGTAAACGGCCACAA
GTTCAGCGTGTCCGGCGAGGGCGAGGGCGATGCCACCTACGGCAAGCTGACCCTGAAGTTCATCTGCACC
ACCGGCAAGCTGCCCGTGCCCTGGCCCACCCTCGTGACCACCTTCACCTACGGCGTGCAGTGCTTCAGCC
GCTACCCCGACCACATGAAGCAGCACGACTTCTTCAAGTCCGCCATGCCCGAAGGCTACGTCCAGGAGCG
CACCATCTTCTTCAAGGACGACGGCAACTACAAGACCCGCGCCGAGGTGAAGTTCGAGGGCGACACCCTG
GTGAACCGCATCGAGCTGAAGGGCATCGACTTCAAGGAGGACGGCAACATCCTGGGGCACAAGCTGGAGT
ACAACTACAACAGCCACAACGTCTATATCATGGCCGACAAGCAGAAGAACGGCATCAAGGTGAACTTCAA
GATCCGCCACAACATCGAGGACGGCAGCGTGCAGCTCGCCGACCACTACCAGCAGAACACCCCCATCGGC
GACGGCCCCGTGCTGCTGCCCGACAACCACTACCTGAGCACCCAGTCCGCCCTGAGCAAAGACCCCAACG
AGAAGCGCGATCACATGGTCCTGCTGGAGTTCGTGACCGCCGCCGGGATCACTCTCGGCATGGACGAGCT
GTACAAGTAAGGATCCGGATTAGTCCAATTTGTTAAAGACAGGATATCAGTGGTCCAGGCTCTAGTTTTG
ACTCAACAATATCACCAGCTGAAGCCTATAGAGTACGAGCCATAGATAAAATAAAAGATTTTATTTAGTC
TCCAGAAAAAGGGGGGAATGAAAGACCCCACCTGTAGGTTTGGCAAGCTAGCTTAAGTAACGCCATTTTG
CAAGGCATGGAAAAATACATAACTGAGAATAGAGAAGTTCAGATCAAGGTCAGGAACAGATGGAACAGCT
GAATATGGGCCAAACAGGATATCTGTGGTAAGCAGTTCCTGCCCCGGCTCAGGGCCAAGAACAGATGGAA
CAGCTGAATATGGGCCAAACAGGATATCTGTGGTAAGCAGTTCCTGCCCCGGCTCAGGGCCAAGAACAGA
TGGTCCCCAGATGCGGTCCAGCCCTCAGCAGTTTCTAGAGAACCATCAGATGTTTCCAGGGTGCCCCAAG
GACCTGAAATGACCCTGTGCCTTATTTGAACTAACCAATCAGTTCGCTTCTCGCTTCTGTTCGCGCGCTT
CTGCTCCCCGAGCTCAATAAAAGAGCCCACAACCCCTCACTCGGGGCGCCAGTCCTCCGATTGACTGAGT
CGCCCGGGTACCCGTGTATCCAATAAACCCTCTTGCAGTTGCATCCGACTTGTGGTCTCGCTGTTCCTTG
GGAGGGTCTCCTCTGAGTGATTGACTACCCGTCAGCGGGGGTCTTTCACATGCAGCATGTATCAAAATTA
ATTTGGTTTTTTTTCTTAAGTATTTACATTAAATGGCCATAGTACTTAAAGTTACATTGGCTTCCTTGAA
ATAAACATGGAGTATTCAGAATGTGTCATAAATATTTCTAATTTTAAGATAGTATCTCCATTGGCTTTCT
ACTTTTTCTTTTATTTTTTTTTGTCCTCTGTCTTCCATTTGTTGTTGTTGTTGTTTGTTTGTTTGTTTGT
TGGTTGGTTGGTTAATTTTTTTTTAAAGATCCTACACTATAGTTCAAGCTAGACTATTAGCTACTCTGTA
ACCCAGGGTGACCTTGAAGTCATGGGTAGCCTGCTGTTTTAGCCTTCCCACATCTAAGATTACAGGTATG
AGCTATCATTTTTGGTATATTGATTGATTGATTGATTGATGTGTGTGTGTGTGATTGTGTTTGTGTGTGT
GATTGTGTATATGTGTGTATGGTTGTGTGTGATTGTGTGTATGTATGTTTGTGTGTGATTGTGTGTGTGT
GATTGTGCATGTGTGTGTGTGTGATTGTGTTTATGTGTATGATTGTGTGTGTGTGTGTGTGTGTGTGTGT
GTGTGTGTGTGTGTGTGTGTTGTGTATATATATTTATGGTAGTGAGAGGCAACGCTCCGGCTCAGGTGTC
AGGTTGGTTTTTGAGACAGAGTCTTTCACTTAGCTTGGAATTAATTCACTGGCCGTCGTTTTACAACGTC
GTGACTGGGAAAACCCTGGCGTTACCCAACTTAATCGCCTTGCAGCACATCCCCCTTTCGCCAGCTGGCG
TAATAGCGAAGAGGCCCGCACCGATCGCCCTTCCCAACAGTTGCGCAGCCTGAATGGCGAATGGCGCCTG
ATGCGGTATTTTCTCCTTACGCATCTGTGCGGTATTTCACACCGCATATGGTGCACTCTCAGTACAATCT
GCTCTGATGCCGCATAGTTAAGCCAGCCCCGACACCCGCCAACACCCGCTGACGCGCCCTGACGGGCTTG
TCTGCTCCCGGCATCCGCTTACAGACAAGCTGTGACCGTCTCCGGGAGCTGCATGTGTCAGAGGTTTTCA
CCGTCATCACCGAAACGCGCGAGACGAAAGGGCCTCGTGATACGCCTATTTTTATAGGTTAATGTCATGA
TAATAATGGTTTCTTAGACGTCAGGTGGCACTTTTCGGGGAAATGTGCGCGGAACCCCTATTTGTTTATT
TTTCTAAATACATTCAAATATGTATCCGCTCATGAGACAATAACCCTGATAAATGCTTCAATAATATTGA
AAAAGGAAGAGTATGAGTATTCAACATTTCCGTGTCGCCCTTATTCCCTTTTTTGCGGCATTTTGCCTTC
CTGTTTTTGCTCACCCAGAAACGCTGGTGAAAGTAAAAGATGCTGAAGATCAGTTGGGTGCACGAGTGGG
TTACATCGAACTGGATCTCAACAGCGGTAAGATCCTTGAGAGTTTTCGCCCCGAAGAACGTTTTCCAATG
ATGAGCACTTTTAAAGTTCTGCTATGTGGCGCGGTATTATCCCGTATTGACGCCGGGCAAGAGCAACTCG
GTCGCCGCATACACTATTCTCAGAATGACTTGGTTGAGTACTCACCAGTCACAGAAAAGCATCTTACGGA
TGGCATGACAGTAAGAGAATTATGCAGTGCTGCCATAACCATGAGTGATAACACTGCGGCCAACTTACTT
CTGACAACGATCGGAGGACCGAAGGAGCTAACCGCTTTTTTGCACAACATGGGGGATCATGTAACTCGCC
TTGATCGTTGGGAACCGGAGCTGAATGAAGCCATACCAAACGACGAGCGTGACACCACGATGCCTGTAGC
AATGGCAACAACGTTGCGCAAACTATTAACTGGCGAACTACTTACTCTAGCTTCCCGGCAACAATTAATA
GACTGGATGGAGGCGGATAAAGTTGCAGGACCACTTCTGCGCTCGGCCCTTCCGGCTGGCTGGTTTATTG
CTGATAAATCTGGAGCCGGTGAGCGTGGGTCTCGCGGTATCATTGCAGCACTGGGGCCAGATGGTAAGCC
CTCCCGTATCGTAGTTATCTACACGACGGGGAGTCAGGCAACTATGGATGAACGAAATAGACAGATCGCT
GAGATAGGTGCCTCACTGATTAAGCATTGGTAACTGTCAGACCAAGTTTACTCATATATACTTTAGATTG
ATTTAAAACTTCATTTTTAATTTAAAAGGATCTAGGTGAAGATCCTTTTTGATAATCTCATGACCAAAAT
CCCTTAACGTGAGTTTTCGTTCCACTGAGCGTCAGACCCCGTAGAAAAGATCAAAGGATCTTCTTGAGAT
CCTTTTTTTCTGCGCGTAATCTGCTGCTTGCAAACAAAAAAACCACCGCTACCAGCGGTGGTTTGTTTGC
CGGATCAAGAGCTACCAACTCTTTTTCCGAAGGTAACTGGCTTCAGCAGAGCGCAGATACCAAATACTGT
TCTTCTAGTGTAGCCGTAGTTAGGCCACCACTTCAAGAACTCTGTAGCACCGCCTACATACCTCGCTCTG
CTAATCCTGTTACCAGTGGCTGCTGCCAGTGGCGATAAGTCGTGTCTTACCGGGTTGGACTCAAGACGAT
AGTTACCGGATAAGGCGCAGCGGTCGGGCTGAACGGGGGGTTCGTGCACACAGCCCAGCTTGGAGCGAAC
GACCTACACCGAACTGAGATACCTACAGCGTGAGCTATGAGAAAGCGCCACGCTTCCCGAAGGGAGAAAG
GCGGACAGGTATCCGGTAAGCGGCAGGGTCGGAACAGGAGAGCGCACGAGGGAGCTTCCAGGGGGAAACG
CCTGGTATCTTTATAGTCCTGTCGGGTTTCGCCACCTCTGACTTGAGCGTCGATTTTTGTGATGCTCGTC
AGGGGGGCGGAGCCTATGGAAAAACGCCAGCAACGCGGCCTTTTTACGGTTCCTGGCCTTTTGCTGGCCT
TTTGCTCACATGTTCTTTCCTGCGTTATCCCCTGATTCTGTGGATAACCGTATTACCGCCTTTGAGTGAG
CTGATACCGCTCGCCGCAGCCGAACGACCGAGCGCAGCGAGTCAGTGAGCGAGGAAGCGGAAGAGCGCCC
AATACGCAAACCGCCTCTCCCCGCGCGTTGGCCGATTCATTAATGCAGCTGGCACGACAGGTTTCCCGAC
TGGAAAGCGGGCAGTGAGCGCAACGCAATTAATGTGAGTTAGCTCACTCATTAGGCACCCCAGGCTTTAC
ACTTTATGCTTCCGGCTCGTATGTTGTGTGGAATTGTGAGCGGATAACAATTTCACACAGGAAACAGCTA
TGACCATGATTACGCCAAGCTTTGCTCTTAGGAGTTTCCTAATACATCCCAAACTCAAATATATAAAGCA
TTTGACTTGTTCTATGCCCTAGGGGGCGGGGGGAAGCTAAGCCAGCTTTTTTTAACATTTAAAATGTTAA
TTCCATTTTAAATGCACAGATGTTTTTATTTCATAAGGGTTTCAATGTGCATGAATGCTGCAATATTCCT
GTTACCAAAGCTAGTATAAATAAAAATAGATAAACGTGGAAATTACTTAGAGTTTCTGTCATTAACGTTT
CCTTCCTCAGTTGACAACATAAATGCGCTGCTGAGAAGCCAGTTTGCATCTGTCAGGATCAATTTCCCAT
TATGCCAGTCATATTAATTACTAGTCAATTAGTTGATTTTTATTTTTGACATATACATGTGAAAGACCCC
ACCTGTAGGTTTGGCAAGCTAGCTTAAGTAACGCCATTTTGCAAGGCATGGAAAAATACATAACTGAGAA
TAGAAAAGTTCAGATCAAGGTCAGGAACAGATGGAACAGCTGAATATGGGCCAAACAGGATATCTGTGGT
AAGCAGTTCCTGCCCCGGCTCAGGGCCAAGAACAGATGGAACAGCTGAATATGGGCCAAACAGGATATCT
GTGGTAAGCAGTTCCTGCCCCGGCTCAGGGCCAAGAACAGATGGTCCCCAGATGCGGTCCAGCCCTCAGC
AGTTTCTAGAGAACCATCAGATGTTTCCAGGGTGCCCCAAGGACCTGAAATGACCCTGTGCCTTATTTGA
ACTAACCAATCAGTTCGCTTCTCGCTTCTGTTCGCGCGCTTCTGCTCCCCGAGCTCAATAAAAGAGCCCA
CAACCCCTCACTCGGCGCGCCAGTCCTCCGATTGACTGAGTCGCCCGGGTACCCGTGTATCCAATAAACC
CTCTTGCAGTTGCATCCGACTTGTGGTCTCGCTGTTCCTTGGGAGGGTCTCCTCTGAGTGATTGACTACC
CGTCAGCGGGGGTCTTTCATTTGGGGGCTCGTCCGGGATCGGGAGACCCCTGCCCAGGGACCACCGACCC
ACCACCGGGAGGTAAGCTGGCCAGCAACTTATCTGTGTCTGTCCGATTGTCTAGTGTCTATGACTGATTT
TATGCGCCTGCGTCGGTACTAGTTAGCTAACTAGCTCTGTATCTGGCGGACCCGTGGTGGAACTGACGAG
TTCGGAACACCCGGCCGCAACCCTGGGAGACGTCCCAGGGACTTCGGGGGCCGTTTTTGTGGCCCGACCT
GAGTCCAAAAATCCCGATCGTTTTGGACTCTTTGGTGCACCCCCCTTAGAGGAGGGATATGTGGTTCTGG
TAGGAGACGAGAACCTAAAACAGTTCCCGCCTCCGTCTGAATTTTTGCTTTCGGTTTGGGACCGAAGCCG
CGCCGCGCGTCTTGTCTGCTGCAGCATCGTTCTGTGTTGTCTCTGTCTGACTGTGTTTCTGTATTTGTCT
GAAAATATGGGCCCGCCGCGGCGGGCCAGACTGTTACCACTCCCTTAAGTTTGACCTTAGGTCACTGGAA
AGATGTCGAGCGGATCGCTCACAACCAGTCGGTAGATGTCAAGAAGAGACGTTGGGTTACCTTCTGCTCT
GCAGAATGGCCAACCTTTAACGTCGGATGGCCGCGAGACGGCACCTTTAACCGAGACCTCATCACCCAGG
TTAAGATCAAGGTCTTTTCACCTGGCCCGCATGGACACCCAGACCAGGTCCCCTACATCGTGACCTGGGA
AGCCTTGGCTTTTGACCCCCCTCCCTGGGTCAAGCCCTTTGTACACCCTAAGCCTCCGCCTCCTCTTCCT
CCATCCGCCCCGTCTCTCCCCCTTGAACCTCCTCGTTCGACCCCGCCTCGATCCTCCCTTTATCCAGCCC
TCACTCCTTCTCTAGGCGCCCCCATATGAGATCTTATATGGGGCACCCCCGCCCCTTGTAAACTTCCCTG
ACCCTGACATGACAAGAGTTACTAACAGCCCCTCTCTCCAAGCTCACTTACAGGCTCTCTACTTAGTCCA
GCACGAAGTCTGGAGACCTCTGGCGGCAGCCTACCAAGAACAACTGGACCGACCGGTGGTACCTCACCCT
TACCGAGTCGGCGACACAGTGTGGGTCCGCCGACACCAGACTAAGAACCTAGAACCTCGCTGGAAAGGAC
CTTACACAGTCCTGCTGACCACCCCCACCGCCCTCAAAGTAGACGGCATCGCAGCTTGGATACACGCCGC
CCACGTAAAACAATTGAAGATCTAGTCGAAATTAACCCTCACTAAAGG
Features (pLannotate 1.2.2; 27 found; start..end, strand, type, name):
     13..35      +  misc_feature   MCS (fragment): pBluescript multiple cloning site
     84..324     +  promoter       U6 promoter: RNA polymerase III promoter for human U6 snRNA
    387..480     +  ncRNA          5' miR-30a: sequence upstream of the 71-nt precursor of the human miR-30a microRNA (Zeng et al., 2002) miRNA
    794..875     +  ncRNA          mir-128: Accession: RF00649 - microRNA mir-128
   1191..1303    +  ncRNA          3' miR-30a: sequence downstream of the 71-nt precursor of the human miR-30a microRNA (Zeng et al., 2002) miRNA
   1331..1350    +  enhancer       CMV enhancer (fragment): human cytomegalovirus immediate early enhancer
   1373..2584    +  promoter       UbC promoter: human ubiquitin C promoter
   2632..2649    +  misc_feature   MCS (fragment): pBluescript multiple cloning site
   2651..3370    +  CDS            EGFP: the original enhanced GFP (Yang et al., 1996) mammalian codon-optimized
   3378..3475    +  CDS            env (fragment): murine leukemia virus gPr80 envelope polyprotein precursor; env; proteolytically cleaved into gp70SU and p15TM subunits
   3517..3638    +  LTR            3' LTR (ΔU3) (fragment): self-inactivating 3' long terminal repeat (LTR) from Moloney murine leukemia virus
   3639..4108    +  LTR            LTR: long terminal repeat from Moloney murine leukemia virus
   4804..4961    +  CDS            lacZα (fragment): LacZα fragment of β-galactosidase; lacZ fragment
   4967..5066    -  misc_feature   bom (fragment): basis of mobility region from pBR322
   5168..5203    -  CDS            rop (fragment): Rop protein, which maintains plasmids at low copy number; rop
   5298..5402    +  promoter       AmpR promoter: bla
   5403..6263    +  CDS            AmpR: β-lactamase; bla; confers resistance to ampicillin, carbenicillin, and related antibiotics
   6434..7022    +  rep_origin     ori: high-copy-number ColE1/pMB1/pBR322/pUC origin of replication
   7205..7297    +  CDS            lacI (fragment): lac repressor; lacI; The lac repressor binds to the lac operator to inhibit transcription in E. coli. This inhibition can be relieved by adding lactose or isopropyl-β-D-thiogalactopyranoside (IPTG).
   7310..7331    +  protein_bind   CAP binding site: CAP binding activates transcription in the presence of cAMP. E. coli catabolite activator protein
   7346..7376    +  promoter       lac promoter: promoter for the E. coli lac operon
   7384..7400    +  protein_bind   lac operator: The lac repressor binds to the lac operator to inhibit transcription in E. coli. This inhibition can be relieved by adding lactose or isopropyl-β-D-thiogalactopyranoside (IPTG). lac repressor encoded by lacI
   7830..8421    +  LTR            LTR: long terminal repeat from Moloney murine leukemia virus
   8484..8841    +  misc_feature   MMLV Ψ: packaging signal of Moloney murine leukemia virus (MMLV)
   8914..9330    +  CDS            gag (truncated): truncated Moloney murine leukemia virus (MMLV) gag gene lacking the start codon
   9332..9666    +  misc_feature   pol region (fragment): Moloney murine leukemia virus (MMLV) pol region containing the splice acceptor site
   9690..9708    +  promoter       T3 promoter: promoter for bacteriophage T3 RNA polymerase
