[The description below was written by a language model from this plasmid's Addgene catalogue record and pLannotate feature annotations shown in this document.]
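Description:
pGC-U6-miR-128 is a 9.7 kb mammalian expression plasmid built on the pGC backbone for expressing wild-type mouse miR-128. The catalogue lists it only as a mammalian expression vector. The feature table, however, shows a Moloney murine leukemia virus (MMLV) gammaretroviral architecture: a 5' LTR, the Ψ packaging signal, a truncated gag lacking its start codon, and a pol fragment carrying the splice acceptor lie upstream of the payload. Downstream are an env fragment, a partial match to a self-inactivating ΔU3 3' LTR, and an adjacent LTR annotation. These elements suggest the cassette could be packaged into retroviral particles when gag, pol and env are supplied in trans, although the record does not state this use, and whether the 3' LTR is truly self-inactivating cannot be judged from the fragmentary annotation. The plasmid is propagated in E. coli through a high-copy ColE1/pUC-type origin with ampicillin resistance (bla). Remnants of lacZα, lacI, bom, rop and the lac promoter/operator are cloning-vector leftovers.

The payload contains two independent transcription units between the LTRs. A human U6 RNA polymerase III promoter drives a microRNA cassette in which the mir-128 hairpin region, together with additional unannotated sequence, sits between the 5' and 3' flanking sequences of human miR-30a. This common scaffold directs the transcript into the endogenous microRNA processing machinery to yield mature miRNA. Downstream, the human ubiquitin C promoter expresses EGFP, giving a fluorescent marker for identifying or sorting cells that have taken up the construct. No mammalian drug-selection marker is annotated. The stated purpose is simply miR-128 expression, consistent with gain-of-function studies in transfected or transduced mammalian cells.
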