Addgene plasmid #109299: pGC-U6-miR-128
Purpose: Expressed miR-128
Depositing lab: Nicolai van Oers. Depositing organization: University of Texas Southwestern Medical Center.
Backbone
  Vector backbone: pGC
  Vector type: Mammalian Expression
Growth in bacteria
  Bacterial resistance: Ampicillin, 100 μg/mL
  Growth temperature: 37°C
  Growth strain: DH5alpha
  Copy number: High Copy
Gene/Insert
  Gene/Insert name: miR-128
  Species: M. musculus (mouse)
  Mutation: WT
  Cloning method: Restriction Enzyme; 5′ cloning site Unknown (unknown if destroyed)
Terms and licenses: Academic/Nonprofit Terms; Industry Terms: Not Available to Industry
How to cite: pGC-U6-miR-128 was a gift from Nicolai van Oers (Addgene plasmid # 109299 ; http://n2t.net/addgene:109299 ; RRID:Addgene_109299)
